Addgene plasmid #157352: pD649-HAsp-IL11RA-COMP5AP-AviTag-9xHis
Purpose: Mammalian expression of cell-surface protein extracellular domain fused to COMP5AP-AviTag-9xHis. Protein is secreted from cells.
Depositing lab: Chris Garcia. Depositing organization: Stanford University. Publication: A Human IgSF Cell-Surface Interactome Reveals a Complex Network of Protein-Protein Interactions. Wojtowicz WM, Vielmetter J, Fernandes RA, Siepe DH, Eastman CL, Chisholm GB, Cox S, Klock H, Anderson PW, Rue SM, Miller JJ, Glaser SM, Bragstad ML, Vance J, Lam AW, Lesley SA, Zinn K, Garcia KC. Cell. 2020 Aug 20;182(4):1027-1043.e17. doi: 10.1016/j.cell.2020.07.025. PubMed 32822567.
Backbone
  Vector backbone: pD649
  Backbone size w/o insert (bp): 7153
  Vector type: Mammalian Expression
Growth in bacteria
  Bacterial resistance: Ampicillin, 100 μg/mL
  Growth temperature: 37°C
  Growth strain: DH5alpha
  Copy number: High Copy
Gene/Insert
  Gene/Insert name: IL11RA (alt name: I11RA)
  Species: H. sapiens (human)
  Insert size (bp): 1041
  Entrez Gene: IL11RA (a.k.a. CRSDA)
  Promoter: CMV/SP6
  Tag / fusion protein: COMP5AP-AviTag-9xHis (C terminal on backbone)
  Cloning method: Restriction Enzyme; 5′ cloning site GCGGCCGC (not destroyed); 3′ cloning site GGCGCGCC (not destroyed)
  Sequencing primers: 5′ ATTTAGGTGACACTATAG; 3′ CGTCGCACTCCATCACGGTG
Resource information
  A portion of this plasmid was derived from a plasmid made by: synthesis by ThermoFisher
Terms and licenses: Academic/Nonprofit Terms; Industry Terms: Not Available to Industry
Depositor comments: Some plasmids in this collection may have an IS4-like element ISVsa5 family transposase upstream of the CMV promoter.
How to cite: pD649-HAsp-IL11RA-COMP5AP-AviTag-9xHis was a gift from Chris Garcia (Addgene plasmid # 157352 ; http://n2t.net/addgene:157352 ; RRID:Addgene_157352)
