[The description below was written by a language model from this plasmid's Addgene catalogue record and pLannotate feature annotations shown in this document.]
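Description:
pD649-HAsp-IL11RA-COMP5AP-AviTag-9xHis is a mammalian expression plasmid of about 8.2 kb, built on the pD649 backbone, that produces the extracellular domain of human IL11RA (interleukin-11 receptor alpha) as a secreted fusion protein. It is propagated in E. coli at high copy from a ColE1/pUC-type origin and selected with ampicillin through the bla gene. The feature table also shows an SV40 promoter and EM7 promoter upstream of a puromycin N-acetyltransferase sequence with an SV40 poly(A) signal, which could in principle support puromycin selection in mammalian cells. This coding region is annotated as a fragment, however, and the catalogue entry does not list a mammalian marker. Short kanamycin-resistance, lacZα, ble and f1 ori fragments appear to be backbone remnants.

Expression is driven by the CMV enhancer/promoter, followed by a portion of CMV intron A. An SP6 promoter lies just upstream of the coding region and also serves as a sequencing primer site. The open reading frame starts with a signal peptide, named "HAsp" in the plasmid name although the annotation software matched part of it to an immunoglobulin heavy-chain leader. The IL11RA ectodomain of roughly 1 kb follows, cloned between preserved NotI and AscI sites. Downstream in the backbone are the pentamerising coiled-coil region of rat cartilage oligomeric matrix protein (COMP), human placental alkaline phosphatase, an AviTag for enzymatic biotinylation and a polyhistidine tag, ending at a bGH poly(A) signal. The COMP domain should yield a pentameric, high-avidity protein and the phosphatase an enzymatic readout, suited to detecting weak interactions. The plasmid belongs to a collection used to map the human IgSF cell-surface interactome. The depositor notes that some plasmids in the collection may carry an IS4-like transposase insertion upstream of the CMV promoter.
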