Features (pLannotate 1.2.2; 24 found; start..end, strand, type, name):
    119..143     -  CDS            KanR (fragment): aminoglycoside phosphotransferase; aph(3')-Ia; confers resistance to kanamycin
    254..842     +  rep_origin     ori: high-copy-number ColE1/pMB1/pBR322/pUC origin of replication
   1067..1084    +  terminator     rrnB T2 terminator (fragment): transcription terminator T2 from the E. coli rrnB gene
   1109..1128    -  CDS            lacZα (fragment): LacZα fragment of β-galactosidase; lacZ fragment
   1584..1600    +  protein_bind   lac operator: The lac repressor binds to the lac operator to inhibit transcription in E. coli. This inhibition can be relieved by adding lactose or isopropyl-β-D-thiogalactopyranoside (IPTG). lac repressor encoded by lacI
   1843..2146    +  enhancer       CMV enhancer: human cytomegalovirus immediate early enhancer
   2147..2350    +  promoter       CMV promoter: human cytomegalovirus (CMV) immediate early promoter
   2486..2529    +  intron         CMV intron (fragment): modified intron A from human cytomegalovirus
   2581..2599    +  promoter       SP6 promoter: promoter for bacteriophage SP6 RNA polymerase
   2603..2640    +  CDS            IgH signal sequence (fragment): signal sequence from the mouse immunoglobulin heavy chain variable region
   2740..3789    +  CDS            IL11RA (fragment): I11RA_HUMAN - Experimental evidence at protein level: Swiss-Prot protein existence level 1. [Isoform HCR2]: Soluble form of IL11 receptor (sIL11RA) that acts as an agonist of IL11 activity (PubMed:30279168, PubMed:26876177). The IL11:sIL11RA complex binds to IL6ST/gp130 on cell surfaces and induces signaling also on cells that do not express membrane-bound IL11RA in a process called IL11 trans-signaling (PubMed:30279168, PubMed:26876177). From Homo sapiens (Human).
   3886..4065    +  CDS            Comp (fragment): COMP_RAT - Experimental evidence at protein level: Swiss-Prot protein existence level 1. May play a role in the structural integrity of cartilage via its interaction with other extracellular matrix proteins such as the collagens and fibronectin. Can mediate the interaction of chondrocytes with the cartilage extracellular matrix through interaction with cell surface integrin receptors. Could play a role in the pathogenesis of osteoarthritis. Potent suppressor of apoptosis in both primary chondrocytes and transformed cells. Suppresses apoptosis by blocking the activation of caspase-3 and by indu
   4053..5505    +  CDS            SEAP (fragment): secreted alkaline phosphatase from human placenta The natural enzyme has a C-terminal transmembrane sequence that is replaced by a GPI anchor.
   5530..5571    +  CDS            AviTag™ (fragment): peptide tag that allows for enzymatic biotinylation
   5575..5598    +  CDS            8xHis: 8xHis affinity tag
   5744..5855    +  polyA_signal   bGH poly(A) signal: bovine growth hormone polyadenylation signal
   5856..5964    +  rep_origin     f1 ori (fragment): f1 bacteriophage origin of replication; arrow indicates direction of (+) strand synthesis
   5978..6307    +  promoter       SV40 promoter: SV40 enhancer and early promoter
   6355..6402    +  promoter       EM7 promoter: synthetic bacterial promoter&nbsp
   6421..7020    +  CDS            PuroR (fragment): puromycin N-acetyltransferase; pac from Streptomyces; confers resistance to puromycin
   7030..7155    +  CDS            ble (fragment): BLE_KLEPN - Experimental evidence at protein level: Swiss-Prot protein existence level 1. Binding protein with a strong affinity to the bleomycin family of antibiotics. Binds to CL990; an antimitotic-antibiotic compound. From Klebsiella pneumoniae.
   7150..7271    +  polyA_signal   SV40 poly(A) signal: SV40 polyadenylation signal
   7324..8184    -  CDS            AmpR: β-lactamase; bla; confers resistance to ampicillin, carbenicillin, and related antibiotics
   8187..89      -  promoter       AmpR promoter (fragment) (across the origin): bla
>Addgene plasmid #157352 | pD649-HAsp-IL11RA-COMP5AP-AviTag-9xHis | depositor full sequence | sequence record 303813 | Full Sequence
TTTCAATATTATTGAAGCATTTATCAGGGTTATTGTCTCATGAGCGGATACATATTTGAATGTATTTAGA
AAAATAAACAAATAGGGGTCAGTGTTACAACCAATTAACCAATTCTGAACATTATCGCGAGCCCATTTAT
ACCTGAATATGGCTCATAACACCCCTTGCTCATGACCAAAATCCCTTAACGTGAGTTACGCGCGCGTCGT
TCCACTGAGCGTCAGACCCCGTAGAAAAGATCAAAGGATCTTCTTGAGATCCTTTTTTTCTGCGCGTAAT
CTGCTGCTTGCAAACAAAAAAACCACCGCTACCAGCGGTGGTTTGTTTGCCGGATCAAGAGCTACCAACT
CTTTTTCCGAAGGTAACTGGCTTCAGCAGAGCGCAGATACCAAATACTGTTCTTCTAGTGTAGCCGTAGT
TAGCCCACCACTTCAAGAACTCTGTAGCACCGCCTACATACCTCGCTCTGCTAATCCTGTTACCAGTGGC
TGCTGCCAGTGGCGATAAGTCGTGTCTTACCGGGTTGGACTCAAGACGATAGTTACCGGATAAGGCGCAG
CGGTCGGGCTGAACGGGGGGTTCGTGCACACAGCCCAGCTTGGAGCGAACGACCTACACCGAACTGAGAT
ACCTACAGCGTGAGCTATGAGAAAGCGCCACGCTTCCCGAAGGGAGAAAGGCGGACAGGTATCCGGTAAG
CGGCAGGGTCGGAACAGGAGAGCGCACGAGGGAGCTTCCAGGGGGAAACGCCTGGTATCTTTATAGTCCT
GTCGGGTTTCGCCACCTCTGACTTGAGCGTCGATTTTTGTGATGCTCGTCAGGGGGGCGGAGCCTATGGA
AAAACGCCAGCAACGCGGCCTTTTTACGGTTCCTGGCCTTTTGCTGGCCTTTTGCTCACATGTTCTTTCC
TGCGTTATCCCCTGATTCTGTGGATAACCGTATTACCGCCTTTGAGTGAGCTGATACCGCTCGCCGCAGC
CGAACGACCGAGCGCAGCGAGTCAGTGAGCGAGGAAGCGGAAGGCGAGAGTAGGGAACTGCCAGGCATCA
AACTAAGCAGAAGGCCCCTGACGGATGGCCTTTTTGCGTTTCTACAAACTCTTTCTGTGTTGTAAAACGA
CGGCCAGTCTTAAGCTCGGGCCCCCTGGGCGGTTCTGATAACGAGTAATCGTTAATCCGCAAATAACGTA
AAAACCCGCTTCGGCGGGTTTTTTTATGGGGGGAGTTTAGGGAAAGAGCATTTGTCAGAATATTTAAGGG
CGCCTGTCACTTTGCTTGATATATGAGAATTATTTAACCTTATAAATGAGAAAAAAGCAACGCACTTTAA
ATAAGATACGTTGCTTTTTCGATTGATGAACACCTATAATTAAACTATTCATCTATTATTTATGATTTTT
TGTATATACAATATTTCTAGTTTGTTAAAGAGAATTAAGAAAATAAATCTCGAAAATAATAAAGGGAAAA
TCAGTTTTTGATATCAAAATTATACATGTCAACGATAATACAAAATATAATACAAACTATAAGATGTTAT
CAGTATTTATTATCATTTAGAATAAATTTTGTGTCGCCCTTAATTGTGAGCGGATAACAATTACGAGCTT
CATGCACAGTGGCGTTGACTCAATATTGGCCATTAGCCATATTATTCATTGGTTATATAGCATAAATCAA
TATTGGCTATTGGCCATTGCATACGTTGTATCTATATCATAATATGTACATTTATATTGGCTCATGTCCA
ATATGACCGCCATGTTGGCATTGATTATTGACTAGTTATTAATAGTAATCAATTACGGGGTCATTAGTTC
ATAGCCCATATATGGAGTTCCGCGTTACATAACTTACGGTAAATGGCCCGCCTGGCTGACCGCCCAACGA
CCCCCGCCCATTGACGTCAATAATGACGTATGTTCCCATAGTAACGCCAATAGGGACTTTCCATTGACGT
CAATGGGTGGAGTATTTACGGTAAACTGCCCACTTGGCAGTACATCAAGTGTATCATATGCCAAGTACGC
CCCCTATTGACGTCAATGACGGTAAATGGCCCGCCTGGCATTATGCCCAGTACATGACCTTATGGGACTT
TCCTACTTGGCAGTACATCTACGTATTAGTCATCGCTATTACCATGGTGATGCGGTTTTGGCAGTACATC
AATGGGCGTGGATAGCGGTTTGACTCACGGGGATTTCCAAGTCTCCACCCCATTGACGTCAATGGGAGTT
TGTTTTGGCACCAAAATCAACGGGACTTTCCAAAATGTCGTAACAACTCCGCCCCATTGACGCAAATGGG
CGGTAGGCGTGTACGGTGGGAGGTCTATATAAGCAGAGCTCGTTTAGTGAACCGTCAGATCGCCTGGAGA
CGCCATCCACGCTGTTTTGACCTCCATAGAAGACACCGGGACCGATCCAGCCTCCGCGGCCGGGAACGGT
GCATTGGAACGCGGATTCCCCGTGCCAAGAGTGACGTAAGTACCGCCTATAGAGTCTATAGGCCCACCCC
CTTGGCTTCGTTAGAACGCGGCTACAATTAATACATAACCTTATGTATCATACACATACGATTTAGGTGA
CACTATAGAATAACATCCACTTTGCCTTTCTCTCCACAGGTGTCCACTCCCAGGTCCAACTGCACCTCGG
TTCTATCGAAAACGCGCCTGCTAGCGCCACCATGAAGACCATCATTGCCCTGAGCTACATCTTCTGCCTG
GTGTTCGCTGCGGCCGCCTCTCCATGTCCTCAGGCTTGGGGACCTCCTGGCGTTCAGTATGGACAGCCTG
GCAGATCCGTGAAGCTGTGCTGTCCAGGTGTTACAGCCGGCGATCCTGTGTCCTGGTTCAGAGATGGCGA
GCCCAAACTGCTGCAGGGACCTGATTCTGGACTGGGCCATGAACTGGTGCTGGCCCAGGCCGATTCTACA
GATGAGGGCACCTACATCTGTCAGACCCTGGATGGCGCCCTCGGCGGAACAGTTACACTGCAGCTTGGCT
ACCCTCCTGCCAGACCTGTGGTGTCTTGTCAGGCCGCCGACTACGAGAACTTCAGCTGCACATGGTCACC
CAGCCAGATCAGCGGCCTGCCTACCAGATACCTGACCAGCTACCGGAAGAAAACCGTGCTGGGCGCTGAC
AGCCAGAGAAGAAGCCCTTCTACAGGCCCCTGGCCTTGTCCACAAGATCCTCTGGGAGCCGCCAGATGTG
TGGTGCATGGCGCTGAATTCTGGTCCCAGTACCGGATCAACGTGACCGAAGTGAACCCTCTGGGCGCCAG
CACAAGACTGCTGGATGTGTCTCTGCAGTCCATCCTGCGGCCTGATCCTCCACAGGGACTGAGAGTGGAA
AGCGTGCCAGGCTACCCCAGAAGGCTGAGAGCCAGCTGGACATACCCTGCCTCTTGGCCTTGCCAGCCTC
ACTTCCTGCTGAAGTTTCGGCTGCAGTACAGACCCGCTCAGCACCCTGCTTGGAGCACAGTTGAACCTGC
CGGCCTGGAAGAAGTGATCACAGACGCTGTTGCCGGACTGCCTCACGCCGTTAGAGTGTCCGCCAGAGAT
TTTCTGGACGCCGGCACCTGGTCTACTTGGAGCCCTGAAGCTTGGGGCACACCTAGCACAGGCACAATCC
CCAAAGAGATCCCTGCCTGGGGCCAGCTGCATACACAGCCTGAAGTGGAACCTCAGGTGGACAGCCCTGC
TCCTCCTAGACCTTCTCTGCAGCCCCATCCAAGGCTGCTGGACCACAGAGATAGCGTGGAACAGGTGGCA
GTGCTGGCTGGCGCGCCGGAAGATCAAGTTGATCCAAGATTGATTGATGGCAAGGGCGGATCTCTGGAGG
TGCTGTTCCAGGGACCAGGCGGAAGCGGCAATCCCGGCGGCGATCTGGCCCCCCAGATGCTGCGCGAGCT
GCAGGAGACCAATGCCGCCCTGCAGGACGTGCGCGAGCTGCTGCGCCACCGCGTGAAGGAGATCACCTTC
CTGAAGAACACCGTGATGGAGTGCGACGCCTGCGGTATGCAGCCCTCTAGAGGCTCCGGCTCCATCATCC
CAGTTGAGGAGGAGAACCCGGACTTCTGGAACCGCGAGGCAGCCGAGGCCCTGGGTGCCGCCAAGAAGCT
GCAGCCTGCACAGACAGCCGCCAAGAACCTCATCATCTTCCTGGGCGATGGGATGGGGGTGTCTACGGTG
ACAGCTGCCAGGATCCTAAAAGGGCAGAAGAAGGACAAACTGGGGCCTGAGATACCCCTGGCCATGGACC
GCTTCCCATATGTGGCTCTGTCCAAGACATACAATGTAGACAAACATGTGCCAGACAGTGGAGCCACAGC
CACGGCCTACCTGTGCGGGGTCAAGGGCAACTTCCAGACCATTGGCTTGAGTGCAGCCGCCCGCTTTAAC
CAGTGCAACACGACACGCGGCAACGAGGTCATCTCCGTGATGAATCGGGCCAAGAAAGCAGGGAAGTCAG
TGGGAGTGGTAACCACCACACGAGTGCAGCACGCCTCGCCAGCCGGCACCTACGCCCACACGGTGAACCG
CAACTGGTACTCGGACGCCGACGTGCCTGCCTCGGCCCGCCAGGAGGGGTGCCAGGACATCGCTACGCAG
CTCATCTCCAACATGGACATTGACGTGATCCTAGGTGGAGGCCGAAAGTACATGTTTCGCATGGGAACCC
CAGACCCTGAGTACCCAGATGACTACAGCCAAGGTGGGACCAGGCTGGACGGGAAGAATCTGGTGCAGGA
ATGGCTGGCGAAGCGCCAGGGTGCCCGGTATGTGTGGAACCGCACTGAGCTCATGCAGGCTTCCCTGGAC
CCGTCTGTGACCCATCTCATGGGTCTCTTTGAGCCTGGAGACATGAAATACGAGATCCACCGAGACTCCA
CACTGGACCCCTCCCTGATGGAGATGACAGAGGCTGCCCTGCGCCTGCTGAGCAGGAACCCCCGCGGCTT
CTTCCTCTTCGTGGAGGGTGGTCGCATCGACCATGGTCATCATGAAAGCAGGGCTTACCGGGCACTGACT
GAGACGATCATGTTCGACGACGCCATTGAGAGGGCGGGCCAGCTCACCAGCGAGGAGGACACGCTGAGCC
TCGTCACTGCCGACCACTCCCACGTCTTCTCCTTCGGAGGCTACCCCCTGCGAGGGAGCTCCATCTTCGG
GCTGGCCCCTGGCAAGGCCCGGGACAGGAAGGCCTACACGGTCCTCCTATACGGAAACGGTCCAGGCTAT
GTGCTCAAGGACGGCGCCCGGCCGGATGTTACCGAGAGCGAGAGCGGGAGCCCCGAGTATCGGCAGCAGT
CAGCAGTGCCCCTGGACGAAGAGACCCACGCAGGCGAGGACGTGGCGGTGTTCGCGCGCGGCCCGCAGGC
GCACCTGGTTCACGGCGTGCAGGAGCAGACCTTCATAGCGCACGTCATGGCCTTCGCCGCCTGCCTGGAG
CCCTACACCGCCTGCGACCTGGCGCCCCCCGCCGGCACCACCGACGCCGCGCACCCGGGTGGCGGAGGAC
TGAACGACATCTTCGAGGCTCAGAAAATCGAATGGCACGAACATCACCATCACCATCACCATCACCATTA
AGGCCGGCCTGTAGTCACTGGCACAACGCGTTACCCGGTAAGCCAATCGGGTATACACGGTCGTCATACT
GCAGACAGGGTTCTTCTACTTTGCAAGATAGTCTTGAGTAGTAAAATAAATAGATAGAGAAAATCAGCCT
CGACTGTGCCTTCTAGTTGCCAGCCATCTGTTGTTTGCCCCTCCCCCGTGCCTTCCTTGACCCTGGAAGG
TGCCACTCCCACTGTCCTTTCCTAATAAAATGAGGAAATTGCATCACAACACTCAACCCTATCTCGGTCT
ATTCTTTTGATTTATAAGGGATTTTGCCGATTTCGGCCTATTGGTTAAAAAATGAGCTGATTTAACAAAA
ATTTAACGCGAATTAATTCTGTGGAATGTGTGTCAGTTAGGGTGTGGAAAGTCCCCAGGCTCCCCAGCAG
GCAGAAGTATGCAAAGCATGCATCTCAATTAGTCAGCAACCAGGTGTGGAAAGTCCCCAGGCTCCCCAGC
AGGCAGAAGTATGCAAAGCATGCATCTCAATTAGTCAGCAACCATAGTCCCGCCCCTAACTCCGCCCATC
CCGCCCCTAACTCCGCCCAGTTCCGCCCATTCTCCGCCCCATGGCTGACTAATTTTTTTTATTTATGCAG
AGGCCGAGGCCGCCTCTGCCTCTGAGCTATTCCAGAAGTAGTGAGGAGGCTTTTTTGGAGGCCTAGGCTT
TTGCAAAAAGCTCCCGGGAGCTTGTATATCCATTTTCGGATCTGATCAGCACGTGTTGACAATTAATCAT
CGGCATAGTATATCGGCATAGTATAATACGACAAGGTGAGGAACTAAACCATGACCGAGTACAAGCCCAC
GGTGCGCCTCGCCACCCGCGACGACGTCCCCAGGGCCGTACGCACCCTCGCCGCCGCGTTCGCCGACTAC
CCCGCCACGCGCCACACCGTCGATCCGGACCGCCACATCGAGCGGGTCACCGAGCTGCAAGAACTCTTCC
TCACGCGCGTCGGGCTCGACATCGGCAAGGTGTGGGTCGCGGACGACGGCGCCGCGGTGGCGGTCTGGAC
CACGCCGGAGAGCGTCGAAGCGGGGGCGGTGTTCGCCGAGATCGGCCCGCGCATGGCCGAGTTGAGCGGT
TCCCGGCTGGCCGCGCAGCAACAGATGGAAGGCCTCCTGGCGCCGCACCGGCCCAAGGAGCCCGCGTGGT
TCCTGGCCACCGTCGGCGTCTCGCCCGACCACCAGGGCAAGGGTCTGGGCAGCGCCGTCGTGCTCCCCGG
AGTGGAGGCGGCCGAGCGCGCCGGGGTGCCCGCCTTCCTGGAGACATCCGCGCCCCGCAACCTCCCCTTC
TACGAGCGGCTCGGCTTCACCGTCACCGCCGACGTCGAGGTGCCCGAAGGACCGCGCACCTGGTGCATGA
CCCGCAAGCCCGGTGCCTGACACGTGCTACGAGATTTCGATTCCACCGCCGCCTTCTATGAAAGGTTGGG
CTTCGGAATCGTTTTCCGGGACGCCGGCTGGATGATCCTCCAGCGCGGGGATCTCATGCTGGAGTTCTTC
GCCCACCCCAACTTGTTTATTGCAGCTTATAATGGTTACAAATAAAGCAATAGCATCACAAATTTCACAA
ATAAAGCATTTTTTTCACTGCATTCTAGTTGTGGTTTGTCCAAACTCATCAATGTATCTTATCATGTCTG
TATACCGTCGACCTCTAGCTAGAGCTTGGCGTAATCATGGTCATTACCAATGCTTAATCAGTGAGGCACC
TATCTCAGCGATCTGTCTATTTCGTTCATCCATAGTTGCCTGACTCCCCGTCGTGTAGATAACTACGATA
CGGGAGGGCTTACCATCTGGCCCCAGCGCTGCGATGATACCGCGAGAACCACGCTCACCGGCTCCGGATT
TATCAGCAATAAACCAGCCAGCCGGAAGGGCCGAGCGCAGAAGTGGTCCTGCAACTTTATCCGCCTCCAT
CCAGTCTATTAATTGTTGCCGGGAAGCTAGAGTAAGTAGTTCGCCAGTTAATAGTTTGCGCAACGTTGTT
GCCATCGCTACAGGCATCGTGGTGTCACGCTCGTCGTTTGGTATGGCTTCATTCAGCTCCGGTTCCCAAC
GATCAAGGCGAGTTACATGATCCCCCATGTTGTGCAAAAAAGCGGTTAGCTCCTTCGGTCCTCCGATCGT
TGTCAGAAGTAAGTTGGCCGCAGTGTTATCACTCATGGTTATGGCAGCACTGCATAATTCTCTTACTGTC
ATGCCATCCGTAAGATGCTTTTCTGTGACTGGTGAGTACTCAACCAAGTCATTCTGAGAATAGTGTATGC
GGCGACCGAGTTGCTCTTGCCCGGCGTCAATACGGGATAATACCGCGCCACATAGCAGAACTTTAAAAGT
GCTCATCATTGGAAAACGTTCTTCGGGGCGAAAACTCTCAAGGATCTTACCGCTGTTGAGATCCAGTTCG
ATGTAACCCACTCGTGCACCCAACTGATCTTCAGCATCTTTTACTTTCACCAGCGTTTCTGGGTGAGCAA
AAACAGGAAGGCAAAATGCCGCAAAAAAGGGAATAAGGGCGACACGGAAATGTTGAATACTCATATTCTT
CCTT
