>Addgene plasmid #157352 | pD649-HAsp-IL11RA-COMP5AP-AviTag-9xHis | depositor partial sequence | sequence record 303814 | insert (extracellular domain)
TCTCCATGTCCTCAGGCTTGGGGACCTCCTGGCGTTCAGTATGGACAGCCTGGCAGATCCGTGAAGCTGT
GCTGTCCAGGTGTTACAGCCGGCGATCCTGTGTCCTGGTTCAGAGATGGCGAGCCCAAACTGCTGCAGGG
ACCTGATTCTGGACTGGGCCATGAACTGGTGCTGGCCCAGGCCGATTCTACAGATGAGGGCACCTACATC
TGTCAGACCCTGGATGGCGCCCTCGGCGGAACAGTTACACTGCAGCTTGGCTACCCTCCTGCCAGACCTG
TGGTGTCTTGTCAGGCCGCCGACTACGAGAACTTCAGCTGCACATGGTCACCCAGCCAGATCAGCGGCCT
GCCTACCAGATACCTGACCAGCTACCGGAAGAAAACCGTGCTGGGCGCTGACAGCCAGAGAAGAAGCCCT
TCTACAGGCCCCTGGCCTTGTCCACAAGATCCTCTGGGAGCCGCCAGATGTGTGGTGCATGGCGCTGAAT
TCTGGTCCCAGTACCGGATCAACGTGACCGAAGTGAACCCTCTGGGCGCCAGCACAAGACTGCTGGATGT
GTCTCTGCAGTCCATCCTGCGGCCTGATCCTCCACAGGGACTGAGAGTGGAAAGCGTGCCAGGCTACCCC
AGAAGGCTGAGAGCCAGCTGGACATACCCTGCCTCTTGGCCTTGCCAGCCTCACTTCCTGCTGAAGTTTC
GGCTGCAGTACAGACCCGCTCAGCACCCTGCTTGGAGCACAGTTGAACCTGCCGGCCTGGAAGAAGTGAT
CACAGACGCTGTTGCCGGACTGCCTCACGCCGTTAGAGTGTCCGCCAGAGATTTTCTGGACGCCGGCACC
TGGTCTACTTGGAGCCCTGAAGCTTGGGGCACACCTAGCACAGGCACAATCCCCAAAGAGATCCCTGCCT
GGGGCCAGCTGCATACACAGCCTGAAGTGGAACCTCAGGTGGACAGCCCTGCTCCTCCTAGACCTTCTCT
GCAGCCCCATCCAAGGCTGCTGGACCACAGAGATAGCGTGGAACAGGTGGCAGTGCTGGCT
